Addgene plasmid #121501: pBLO 9.16_bCas9-CP1282
Purpose: (Empty Backbone) TetR_tetR/tetA promoters_dCas9-CP_CM_P15A
Depositing lab: David Savage. Depositing organization: University of California, Berkeley. Publication: Profiling of engineering hotspots identifies an allosteric CRISPR-Cas9 switch. Oakes BL, Nadler DC, Flamholz A, Fellmann C, Staahl BT, Doudna JA, Savage DF. Nat Biotechnol. 2016 May 2. doi: 10.1038/nbt.3528. PubMed 27136077.
Backbone
  Vector backbone: p15A
  Backbone size (bp): 6863
  Vector type: Bacterial Expression
  Promoter: p15A
Growth in bacteria
  Bacterial resistance: Chloramphenicol, 25 μg/mL
  Growth temperature: 37°C
  Growth strain: DH5alpha
  Copy number: High Copy
Terms and licenses: Academic/Nonprofit Terms; Industry Terms: Not Available to Industry
How to cite: pBLO 9.16_bCas9-CP1282 was a gift from David Savage (Addgene plasmid # 121501 ; http://n2t.net/addgene:121501 ; RRID:Addgene_121501)
