[The description below was written by a language model from this plasmid's Addgene catalogue record and pLannotate feature annotations shown in this document.]
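Description:
pBLO 9.16_bCas9-CP1282 is a 6,863 bp bacterial expression plasmid built on a p15A backbone and carrying a tetracycline-regulated, circularly permuted form of catalytically dead Streptococcus pyogenes Cas9. It replicates in E. coli from the p15A origin, which is compatible with ColE1-type plasmids and so allows a second plasmid to be co-maintained. A short RSF origin fragment is also annotated next to it. Selection is by chloramphenicol resistance, provided by a cat gene under its native promoter and followed by the lambda t0 terminator. The catalogue lists the plasmid as high copy, whereas p15A is generally regarded as a medium-copy origin. The catalogue "promoter" field also reads p15A, which is the origin rather than a promoter.

The expression unit consists of a Tn10 tetR gene on the reverse strand, divergently arranged from the overlapping tetR/tetA promoters that drive the Cas9 open reading frame. TetR represses transcription until tetracycline or an analogue relieves it. The coding region is annotated as two pieces: a short Cas9 fragment, then a gap, then a long dCas9 fragment carrying the nuclease-inactivating D10A and H840A changes. This layout is consistent with a circular permutant, in which the original C-terminal portion is moved ahead of the original N-terminus; the name suggests the new start lies around residue 1282, though the record does not say so explicitly. The rrnB T1 and T7Te terminators close the unit.

The entry is catalogued as an empty backbone, and no guide RNA cassette is annotated, so a guide would presumably come from another plasmid. The associated publication concerns profiling Cas9 engineering hotspots, which suggests use as a scaffold for protein engineering and RNA-guided DNA binding or repression in bacteria.
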