Features (pLannotate 1.2.2; 11 found; start..end, strand, type, name):
      7..630     -  CDS            TetR: tetracycline repressor TetR; tetR from transposon Tn10; TetR binds to the tetracycline operator tetO to inhibit transcription. This inhibition can be relieved by adding tetracycline or doxycycline.
    649..704     +  promoter       tetR/tetA promoters: tetR; overlapping promoters for bacterial tetR and tetA
    779..1038    +  CDS            Cas9 (fragment): Cas9 (Csn1) endonuclease from the Streptococcus pyogenes MGAS15252 Type II CRISPR/Cas system generates RNA-guided double strand breaks in DNA
   1099..4947    +  CDS            dCas9 (fragment): catalytically dead mutant of the Cas9 endonuclease from the Streptococcus pyogenes Type II CRISPR/Cas system RNA-guided DNA-binding protein that lacks endonuclease activity due to the D10A mutation in the RuvC catalytic domain and the H840A mutation in the HNH catalytic domain
   5028..5099    +  terminator     rrnB T1 terminator: transcription terminator T1 from the E. coli rrnB gene
   5115..5142    +  terminator     T7Te terminator: phage T7 early transcription terminator
   5161..5216    -  rep_origin     RSF ori (fragment): Plasmids containing the RSF 1030 origin of replication can be propagated in E. coli cells that contain additional plasmids with compatible origins.
   5304..5849    -  rep_origin     p15A ori: Plasmids containing the medium-copy-number p15A origin of replication can be propagated in E. coli cells that contain a second plasmid with the ColE1 origin.
   5963..6057    -  terminator     lambda t0 terminator: transcription terminator from phage lambda
   6081..6737    -  CDS            cat: CAT_ECOLX - Experimental evidence at protein level: Swiss-Prot protein existence level 1. This enzyme is an effector of chloramphenicol resistance in bacteria. From Escherichia coli. This protein is used as a marker in many commonly used cloning vectors, such as pACYC184.
   6738..6840    -  promoter       cat promoter: promoter of the E. coli cat gene encoding chloramphenicol acetyltransferase
>Addgene plasmid #121501 | pBLO 9.16_bCas9-CP1282 | addgene full sequence | sequence record 237528 | Addgene NGS Result
GACGTCTTAAGACCCACTTTCACATTTAAGTTGTTTTTCTAATCCGCATATGATCAATTCAAGGCCGAAT
AAGAAGGCTGGCTCTGCACCTTGGTGATCAAATAATTCGATAGCTTGTCGTAATAATGGCGGCATACTAT
CAGTAGTAGGTGTTTCCCTTTCTTCTTTAGCGACTTGATGCTCTTGATCTTCCAATACGCAACCTAAAGT
AAAATGCCCCACAGCGCTGAGTGCATATAATGCATTCTCTAGTGAAAAACCTTGTTGGCATAAAAAGGCT
AATTGATTTTCGAGAGTTTCATACTGTTTTTCTGTAGGCCGTGTACCTAAATGTACTTTTGCTCCATCGC
GATGACTTAGTAAAGCACATCTAAAACTTTTAGCGTTATTACGTAAAAAATCTTGCCAGCTTTCCCCTTC
TAAAGGGCAAAAGTGAGTATGGTGCCTATCTAACATCTCAATGGCTAAGGCGTCGAGCAAAGCCCGCTTA
TTTTTTACATGCCAATACAATGTAGGCTGCTCTACACCTAGCTTCTGGGCGAGTTTACGGGTTGTTAAAC
CTTCGATTCCGACCTCATTAAGCAGCTCTAATGCGCTGTTAATCACTTTACTTTTATCTAATCTAGACAT
CATTAATTCCTAATTTTTGTTGACACTCTATCGTTGATAGAGTTATTTTACCACTCCCTATCAGTGATAG
AGAAAAGAATTCAAAAGATCTAGGATCCGTTTTCGCATTTATCGTGAAACGCTTTCGCATTTTGAGTGAA
TTATATGATAGCAGATGCCAATTTAGATAAAGTTCTTAGTGCATATAACAAACATAGAGACAAACCAATA
CGTGAACAAGCAGAAAATATTATTCATTTATTTACGTTGACGAATCTTGGAGCTCCCGCTGCTTTTAAAT
ATTTTGATACAACAATTGATCGTAAACGATATACGTCTACAAAAGAAGTTTTAGATGCCACTCTTATCCA
TCAATCCATCACTGGTCTTTATGAAACACGCATTGATTTGAGTCAGCTAGGAGGTGACGGCGGATCAGGA
GGCTCTGGCGGTTCAGGTGGATCAGGCGGTAGCGGAGGTTCAGGTGGTATGGATAAGAAATACTCAATAG
GCTTAGCTATCGGCACAAATAGCGTCGGATGGGCGGTGATCACTGATGAATATAAGGTTCCGTCTAAAAA
GTTCAAGGTTCTGGGAAATACAGACCGCCACAGTATCAAAAAAAATCTTATAGGGGCTCTTTTATTTGAC
AGTGGAGAGACAGCGGAAGCGACTCGTCTCAAACGGACAGCTCGTAGAAGGTATACACGTCGGAAGAATC
GTATTTGTTATCTACAGGAGATTTTTTCAAATGAGATGGCGAAAGTAGATGATAGTTTCTTTCATCGACT
TGAAGAGTCTTTTTTGGTGGAAGAAGACAAGAAGCATGAACGTCATCCTATTTTTGGAAATATAGTAGAT
GAAGTTGCTTATCATGAGAAATATCCAACTATCTATCATCTGCGAAAAAAATTGGTAGATTCTACTGATA
AAGCGGATTTGCGCTTAATCTATTTGGCCTTAGCGCATATGATTAAGTTTCGTGGTCATTTTTTGATTGA
GGGAGATTTAAATCCTGATAATAGTGATGTGGACAAACTATTTATCCAGTTGGTACAAACCTACAATCAA
TTATTTGAAGAAAACCCTATTAACGCAAGTGGAGTAGATGCTAAAGCGATTCTTTCTGCACGATTGAGTA
AATCAAGACGATTAGAAAATCTCATTGCTCAGCTCCCCGGTGAGAAGAAAAATGGCTTATTTGGGAATCT
CATTGCTTTGTCATTGGGTTTGACCCCTAATTTTAAATCAAATTTTGATTTGGCAGAAGATGCTAAATTA
CAGCTTTCAAAAGATACTTACGATGATGATTTAGATAATTTATTGGCGCAAATTGGAGATCAATATGCTG
ATTTGTTTTTGGCAGCTAAGAATTTATCAGATGCTATTTTACTTTCAGATATCCTAAGAGTAAATACTGA
AATAACTAAGGCTCCCCTATCAGCTTCAATGATTAAACGCTACGATGAACATCATCAAGACTTGACTCTT
TTAAAAGCTTTAGTTCGACAACAACTTCCAGAAAAGTATAAAGAAATCTTTTTTGATCAATCAAAAAACG
GATATGCAGGTTATATTGATGGGGGAGCTAGCCAAGAAGAATTTTATAAATTTATCAAACCAATTTTAGA
AAAAATGGATGGTACTGAGGAATTATTGGTGAAACTAAATCGTGAAGATTTGCTGCGCAAGCAACGGACC
TTTGACAACGGCTCTATTCCCCATCAAATTCACTTGGGTGAGCTGCATGCTATTTTGAGAAGACAAGAAG
ACTTTTATCCATTTTTAAAAGACAATCGTGAGAAGATTGAAAAAATCTTGACTTTTCGAATTCCTTATTA
TGTTGGTCCATTGGCGCGTGGCAATAGTCGTTTTGCATGGATGACTCGGAAGTCTGAAGAAACAATTACC
CCATGGAATTTTGAAGAAGTTGTCGATAAAGGTGCTTCAGCTCAATCATTTATTGAACGCATGACAAACT
TTGATAAAAATCTTCCAAATGAAAAAGTACTACCAAAACATAGTTTGCTTTATGAGTATTTTACGGTTTA
TAACGAATTGACAAAGGTCAAATATGTTACTGAAGGAATGCGAAAACCAGCATTTCTTTCAGGTGAACAG
AAGAAAGCCATTGTTGATTTACTCTTCAAAACAAATCGAAAAGTAACCGTTAAGCAATTAAAAGAAGATT
ATTTCAAAAAAATAGAATGTTTTGATAGTGTTGAAATTTCAGGAGTTGAAGATAGATTTAATGCTTCATT
AGGTACCTACCATGATTTGCTAAAAATTATTAAAGATAAAGATTTTTTGGATAATGAAGAAAATGAAGAT
ATCTTAGAGGATATTGTTTTAACATTGACCTTATTTGAAGATAGGGAGATGATTGAGGAAAGACTTAAAA
CATATGCTCACCTCTTTGATGATAAGGTGATGAAACAGCTTAAACGTCGCCGTTATACTGGTTGGGGACG
TTTGTCTCGAAAATTGATTAATGGTATTAGGGATAAGCAATCTGGCAAAACAATATTAGATTTTTTGAAA
TCAGATGGTTTTGCCAATCGCAATTTTATGCAGCTGATCCATGATGATAGTTTGACATTTAAAGAAGACA
TTCAAAAAGCACAAGTGTCTGGACAAGGCGATAGTTTACATGAACATATTGCAAATTTAGCTGGTAGCCC
TGCTATTAAAAAAGGTATTTTACAGACTGTAAAAGTTGTTGATGAATTGGTCAAAGTAATGGGGCGGCAT
AAGCCAGAAAATATCGTTATTGAAATGGCACGTGAAAATCAGACAACTCAAAAGGGCCAGAAAAATTCGC
GAGAGCGTATGAAACGAATCGAAGAAGGTATCAAAGAATTAGGAAGTCAGATTCTTAAAGAGCATCCTGT
TGAAAATACTCAATTGCAAAATGAAAAGCTCTATCTCTATTATCTCCAAAATGGAAGAGACATGTATGTG
GACCAAGAATTAGATATTAATCGTTTAAGTGATTATGATGTCGATGCCATTGTTCCACAAAGTTTCCTTA
AAGACGATTCAATAGACAATAAGGTCTTAACGCGTTCTGATAAAAATCGTGGTAAATCGGATAACGTTCC
AAGTGAAGAAGTAGTCAAAAAGATGAAAAACTATTGGAGACAACTTCTAAACGCCAAGTTAATCACTCAA
CGTAAGTTTGATAATTTAACGAAAGCTGAACGTGGAGGTTTGAGTGAACTTGATAAAGCTGGTTTTATCA
AACGCCAATTGGTTGAAACTCGCCAAATCACTAAGCATGTGGCACAAATTTTGGATAGTCGCATGAATAC
TAAATACGATGAAAATGATAAACTTATTCGAGAGGTTAAAGTGATTACCTTAAAATCTAAATTAGTTTCT
GACTTCCGAAAAGATTTCCAATTCTATAAAGTACGTGAGATTAACAATTACCATCATGCCCATGATGCGT
ATCTAAATGCCGTCGTTGGAACTGCTTTGATTAAGAAATATCCAAAACTTGAATCGGAGTTTGTCTATGG
TGATTATAAAGTTTATGATGTTCGTAAAATGATTGCTAAGTCTGAGCAAGAAATAGGCAAAGCAACCGCA
AAATATTTCTTTTACTCTAATATCATGAACTTCTTCAAAACAGAAATTACACTTGCAAATGGAGAGATTC
GCAAACGCCCTCTAATCGAAACTAATGGGGAAACTGGAGAAATTGTCTGGGATAAAGGGCGAGATTTTGC
CACAGTGCGCAAAGTATTGTCCATGCCCCAAGTCAATATTGTCAAGAAAACAGAAGTACAGACAGGCGGA
TTCTCCAAGGAGTCAATTTTACCAAAAAGAAATTCGGACAAGCTTATTGCTCGTAAAAAAGACTGGGATC
CAAAAAAATATGGTGGTTTTGATAGTCCAACGGTAGCTTATTCAGTCCTAGTGGTTGCTAAGGTGGAAAA
AGGGAAATCGAAGAAGTTAAAATCCGTTAAAGAGTTACTAGGGATCACAATTATGGAAAGAAGTTCCTTT
GAAAAAAATCCGATTGACTTTTTAGAAGCTAAAGGATATAAGGAAGTTAAAAAAGACTTAATCATTAAAC
TACCTAAATATAGTCTTTTTGAGTTAGAAAACGGTCGTAAACGGATGCTGGCTAGTGCCGGAGAATTACA
AAAAGGAAATGAGCTGGCTCTGCCAAGCAAATATGTGAATTTTTTATATTTAGCTAGTCATTATGAAAAG
TTGAAGGGTAGTCCAGAAGATAACGAACAAAAACAATTGTTTGTGGAGCAGCATAAGCATTATTTAGATG
AGATTATTGAGCAAATCAGTGAATTTTCTAAGCGTGTTATTTTAGCATGATTGATTGAACGAAAAACGCG
AAAGCGTTTCACGATAAATGCGAAAACGGATCCTCTCGAGTAAGGATCTCCAGGCATCAAATAAAACGAA
AGGCTCAGTCGAAAGACTGGGCCTTTCGTTTTATCTGTTGTTTGTCGGTGAACGCTCTCTACTAGAGTCA
CACTGGCTCACCTTCGGGTGGGCCTTTCTGCGTTTATACCTAGGGATATATTCCGCTTCCTCGCTCACTG
ACTCGCTACGCTCGGTCGTTCGACTGCGGCGAGCGGAAATGGCTTACGAACGGGGCGGAGATTTCCTGGA
AGATGCCAGGAAGATACTTAACAGGGAAGTGAGAGGGCCGCGGCAAAGCCGTTTTTCCATAGGCTCCGCC
CCCCTGACAAGCATCACGAAATCTGACGCTCAAATCAGTGGTGGCGAAACCCGACAGGACTATAAAGATA
CCAGGCGTTTCCCCCTGGCGGCTCCCTCGTGCGCTCTCCTGTTCCTGCCTTTCGGTTTACCGGTGTCATT
CCGCTGTTATGGCCGCGTTTGTCTCATTCCACGCCTGACACTCAGTTCCGGGTAGGCAGTTCGCTCCAAG
CTGGACTGTATGCACGAACCCCCCGTTCAGTCCGACCGCTGCGCCTTATCCGGTAACTATCGTCTTGAGT
CCAACCCGGAAAGACATGCAAAAGCACCACTGGCAGCAGCCACTGGTAATTGATTTAGAGGAGTTAGTCT
TGAAGTCATGCGCCGGTTAAGGCTAAACTGAAAGGACAAGTTTTGGTGACTGCGCTCCTCCAAGCCAGTT
ACCTCGGTTCAAAGAGTTGGTAGCTCAGAGAACCTTCGAAAAACCGCCCTGCAAGGCGGTTTTTTCGTTT
TCAGAGCAAGAGATTACGCGCAGACCAAAACGATCTCAAGAAGATCATCTTATTAATCAGATAAAATATT
TCTAGATTTCAGTGCAATTTATCTCTTCAAATGTAGCACCTGAAGTCAGCCCCATACGATATAAGTTGTT
ACTAGTGCTTGGATTCTCACCAATAAAAAACGCCCGGCGGCAACCGAGCGTTCTGAACAAATCCAGATGG
AGTTCTGAGGTCATTACTGGATCTATCAACAGGAGTCCAAGCGAGCTCGATATCAAATTACGCCCCGCCC
TGCCACTCATCGCAGTACTGTTGTAATTCATTAAGCATTCTGCCGACATGGAAGCCATCACAAACGGCAT
GATGAACCTGAATCGCCAGCGGCATCAGCACCTTGTCGCCTTGCGTATAATATTTGCCCATGGTGAAAAC
GGGGGCGAAGAAGTTGTCCATATTGGCCACGTTTAAATCAAAACTGGTGAAACTCACCCAGGGATTGGCT
GAGACGAAAAACATATTCTCAATAAACCCTTTAGGGAAATAGGCCAGGTTTTCACCGTAACACGCCACAT
CTTGCGAATATATGTGTAGAAACTGCCGGAAATCGTCGTGGTATTCACTCCAGAGCGATGAAAACGTTTC
AGTTTGCTCATGGAAAACGGTGTAACAAGGGTGAACACTATCCCATATCACCAGCTCACCGTCTTTCATT
GCCATACGAAATTCCGGATGAGCATTCATCAGGCGGGCAAGAATGTGAATAAAGGCCGGATAAAACTTGT
GCTTATTTTTCTTTACGGTCTTTAAAAAGGCCGTAATATCCAGCTGAACGGTCTGGTTATAGGTACATTG
AGCAACTGACTGAAATGCCTCAAAATGTTCTTTACGATGCCATTGGGATATATCAACGGTGGTATATCCA
GTGATTTTTTTCTCCATTTTAGCTTCCTTAGCTCCTGAAAATCTCGATAACTCAAAAAATACGCCCGGTA
GTGATCTTATTTCATTATGGTGAAAGTTGGAACCTCTTACGTGCCGATCAACGTCTCATTTTCGCCAGAT
ATC
